Addgene plasmid #238009: pAAV-EF1α-DIO-cOpn5-T2A-mcherry
Purpose: The transfer plasmid for packaging AAV expressing Cre-dependent chicken OPN5 was constructed by inserting the OPN5 coding sequence into the multiple cloning site under the control of EF1α promoter
Depositing lab: Minmin Luo. Depositing organization: Chinese Institute for Brain Research, Beijing. Publication: A neuropsin-based optogenetic tool for precise control of Gq signaling. Dai R, Yu T, Weng D, Li H, Cui Y, Wu Z, Guo Q, Zou H, Wu W, Gao X, Qi Z, Ren Y, Wang S, Li Y, Luo M. Sci China Life Sci. 2022 Jul;65(7):1271-1284. doi: 10.1007/s11427-022-2122-0. Epub 2022 May 12. PubMed 35579776.
Backbone
  Vector backbone: pAAV
  Vector type: AAV, Cre/Lox
Growth in bacteria
  Bacterial resistance: Ampicillin, 100 μg/mL
  Growth temperature: 37°C
  Growth strain: NEB Stable
  Copy number: Unknown
Gene/Insert
  Gene/Insert name: Opn5
  Species: G. gallus (chicken)
  Entrez Gene: OPN5 (a.k.a. GPR136, GRP136, Opn5m, PGR12, TMEM13, cOpn5m, neuropsin, opsin-5)
  Promoter: EF1α
  Cloning method: Unknown
  Sequencing primers: 5′ n/a
Terms and licenses: Academic/Nonprofit Terms; Industry Terms: Not Available to Industry
How to cite: pAAV-EF1α-DIO-cOpn5-T2A-mcherry was a gift from Minmin Luo (Addgene plasmid # 238009 ; http://n2t.net/addgene:238009 ; RRID:Addgene_238009)
