[The description below was written by a language model from this plasmid's Addgene catalogue record and pLannotate feature annotations shown in this document.]
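Description:
pAAV-EF1α-DIO-cOpn5-T2A-mcherry is a 7,430 nt AAV transfer plasmid for packaging recombinant adeno-associated virus that expresses chicken OPN5 (neuropsin, cOpn5) in a Cre-dependent manner. It is propagated in bacteria through a high-copy ColE1/pUC-type origin with ampicillin selection (AmpR with its bla promoter), and it also carries an f1 phage origin. The expression cassette is flanked by AAV2 inverted terminal repeats, the signals required for genome replication and packaging. The downstream ITR is annotated in full, while the upstream one is detected only as short fragments, which may reflect the difficulty of sequencing and annotating these repeats. Use of a recombination-deficient growth strain fits the usual instability of ITRs.

The payload is driven by the strong constitutive human EF-1α promoter. Downstream lies a DIO (double-floxed inverted open reading frame) cassette. The OPN5 and mCherry coding sequences sit in antisense orientation between paired lox2272 and loxP sites arranged in opposing directions. Without Cre, no sense transcript of the insert is produced. With Cre, recombination between the incompatible lox pairs inverts the cassette and locks it in the sense orientation. According to the construct name, a T2A self-cleaving peptide links the opsin to mCherry, so both are made from one transcript as separate proteins; the feature table does not annotate T2A itself. The annotation tool matched the opsin to the human OPN5 entry, but the catalogue record gives chicken as the species. A WPRE and the human growth hormone polyadenylation signal follow, enhancing transcript stability and 3′ end processing.

The associated publication describes a neuropsin-based optogenetic tool for control of Gq signaling. The construct therefore serves to deliver this light-sensitive GPCR to Cre-defined cell populations, with red fluorescence marking the expressing cells.
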