Features (pLannotate 1.2.2; 24 found; start..end, strand, type, name):
      1..589     +  rep_origin     ori: high-copy-number ColE1/pMB1/pBR322/pUC origin of replication
    662..689     +  repeat_region  AAV2 ITR (fragment): inverted terminal repeat of adeno-associated virus serotype 2 inverted
    718..745     +  repeat_region  AAV2 ITR (fragment): inverted terminal repeat of adeno-associated virus serotype 2 inverted
    808..874     +  CDS            small t antigen (fragment): SV40 (simian virus 40) small t antigen
    881..2059    +  promoter       EF-1α promoter: strong constitutive promoter for human elongation factor EF-1α
   2066..2083    +  misc_feature   MCS (fragment): pUC18/19 multiple cloning site
   2090..2123    +  protein_bind   lox2272: Cre-mediated recombination occurs in the 8-bp core sequence (GGATACTT). lox2272 sites are compatible with each other, but incompatible with loxP or loxN sites (Lee and Saito, 1988). Cre recombinase
   2124..2173    -  intron         β-globin intron (fragment): internally truncated intron from human β-globin
   2174..2207    +  protein_bind   loxP: Cre-mediated recombination occurs in the 8-bp core sequence (GCATACAT). Cre recombinase
   2222..2929    -  CDS            mCherry: mCherry is a basic (constitutively fluorescent) red fluorescent protein published in 2004, derived from Discosoma sp.. It is reported to be a very rapidly-maturing monomer with low acid sensitivity.
   3008..4045    -  CDS            OPN5: OPN5_HUMAN - Also known as GPR136, PGR12, TMEM13. Experimental evidence at protein level: Swiss-Prot protein existence level 1. G-protein coupled receptor which selectively activates G(i) type G proteins via ultraviolet A (UVA) light-mediated activation in the retina (By similarity). Preferentially binds the chromophore 11-cis retinal and is a bistable protein that displays emission peaks at 380 nm (UVA light) and 470 nm (blue light) (PubMed:22043319). Required for the light-response in the inner plexiform layer, and contributes to the regulation of the light-response in the nerve fiber layer,
   4065..4098    -  protein_bind   lox2272: Cre-mediated recombination occurs in the 8-bp core sequence (GGATACTT). lox2272 sites are compatible with each other, but incompatible with loxP or loxN sites (Lee and Saito, 1988). Cre recombinase
   4099..4148    -  intron         β-globin intron (fragment): internally truncated intron from human β-globin
   4149..4182    -  protein_bind   loxP: Cre-mediated recombination occurs in the 8-bp core sequence (GCATACAT). Cre recombinase
   4183..4207    +  misc_feature   MCS (fragment): pBluescript multiple cloning site
   4207..4795    +  misc_feature   WPRE: woodchuck hepatitis virus posttranscriptional regulatory element
   4827..5303    +  polyA_signal   hGH poly(A) signal: human growth hormone polyadenylation signal
   5343..5483    +  repeat_region  AAV2 ITR: inverted terminal repeat of adeno-associated virus serotype 2 inverted
   5488..5539    -  misc_feature   bom (fragment): basis of mobility region from pBR322
   5558..6013    +  rep_origin     f1 ori (sequence partly withheld): f1 bacteriophage origin of replication; arrow indicates direction of (+) strand synthesis
   6014..6063    -  misc_feature   bom (fragment): basis of mobility region from pBR322
   6165..6200    -  CDS            rop (fragment): Rop protein, which maintains plasmids at low copy number; rop
   6295..6399    +  promoter       AmpR promoter: bla
   6400..7260    +  CDS            AmpR: β-lactamase; bla; confers resistance to ampicillin, carbenicillin, and related antibiotics
>Addgene plasmid #238009 | pAAV-EF1α-DIO-cOpn5-T2A-mcherry | addgene full sequence | sequence record 481801 | Addgene NGS Result
TTGAGATCCTTTTTTTCTGCGCGTAATCTGCTGCTTGCAAACAAAAAAACCACCGCTACCAGCGGTGGTT
TGTTTGCCGGATCAAGAGCTACCAACTCTTTTTCCGAAGGTAACTGGCTTCAGCAGAGCGCAGATACCAA
ATACTGTTCTTCTAGTGTAGCCGTAGTTAGGCCACCACTTCAAGAACTCTGTAGCACCGCCTACATACCT
CGCTCTGCTAATCCTGTTACCAGTGGCTGCTGCCAGTGGCGATAAGTCGTGTCTTACCGGGTTGGACTCA
AGACGATAGTTACCGGATAAGGCGCAGCGGTCGGGCTGAACGGGGGGTTCGTGCACACAGCCCAGCTTGG
AGCGAACGACCTACACCGAACTGAGATACCTACAGCGTGAGCTATGAGAAAGCGCCACGCTTCCCGAAGG
GAGAAAGGCGGACAGGTATCCGGTAAGCGGCAGGGTCGGAACAGGAGAGCGCACGAGGGAGCTTCCAGGG
GGAAACGCCTGGTATCTTTATAGTCCTGTCGGGTTTCGCCACCTCTGACTTGAGCGTCGATTTTTGTGAT
GCTCGTCAGGGGGGCGGAGCCTATGGAAAAACGCCAGCAACGCGGCCTTTTTACGGTTCCTGGCCTTTTG
CTGGCCTTTTGCTCACATGTCCTGCAGGCAGCTGCGCGCTCGCTCGCTCACTGAGGCCGCCCGGGCGTCG
GGCGACCTTTGGTCGCCCGGCCTCAGTGAGCGAGCGAGCGCGCAGAGAGGGAGTGGCCAACTCCATCACT
AGGGGTTCCTGCGGCCGCACGCGTAAGCTTTGCAAAGATGGATAAAGTTTTAAACAGAGAGGAATCTTTG
CAGCTAATGGACCTTCTAGGTCTTGAAAGGAGTGGGAATTGGCTCCGGTGCCCGTCAGTGGGCAGAGCGC
ACATCGCCCACAGTCCCCGAGAAGTTGGGGGGAGGGGTCGGCAATTGAACCGGTGCCTAGAGAAGGTGGC
GCGGGGTAAACTGGGAAAGTGATGTCGTGTACTGGCTCCGCCTTTTTCCCGAGGGTGGGGGAGAACCGTA
TATAAGTGCAGTAGTCGCCGTGAACGTTCTTTTTCGCAACGGGTTTGCCGCCAGAACACAGGTAAGTGCC
GTGTGTGGTTCCCGCGGGCCTGGCCTCTTTACGGGTTATGGCCCTTGCGTGCCTTGAATTACTTCCACCT
GGCTGCAGTACGTGATTCTTGATCCCGAGCTTCGGGTTGGAAGTGGGTGGGAGAGTTCGAGGCCTTGCGC
TTAAGGAGCCCCTTCGCCTCGTGCTTGAGTTGAGGCCTGGCCTGGGCGCTGGGGCCGCCGCGTGCGAATC
TGGTGGCACCTTCGCGCCTGTCTCGCTGCTTTCGATAAGTCTCTAGCCATTTAAAATTTTTGATGACCTG
CTGCGACGCTTTTTTTCTGGCAAGATAGTCTTGTAAATGCGGGCCAAGATCTGCACACTGGTATTTCGGT
TTTTGGGGCCGCGGGCGGCGACGGGGCCCGTGCGTCCCAGCGCACATGTTCGGCGAGGCGGGGCCTGCGA
GCGCGGCCACCGAGAATCGGACGGGGGTAGTCTCAAGCTGGCCGGCCTGCTCTGGTGCCTGGCCTCGCGC
CGCCGTGTATCGCCCCGCCCTGGGCGGCAAGGCTGGCCCGGTCGGCACCAGTTGCGTGAGCGGAAAGATG
GCCGCTTCCCGGCCCTGCTGCAGGGAGCTCAAAATGGAGGACGCGGCGCTCGGGAGAGCGGGCGGGTGAG
TCACCCACACAAAGGAAAAGGGCCTTTCCGTCCTCAGCCGTCGCTTCATGTGACTCCACGGAGTACCGGG
CGCCGTCCAGGCACCTCGATTAGTTCTCGAGCTTTTGGAGTACGTCGTCTTTAGGTTGGGGGGAGGGGTT
TTATGCGATGGAGTTTCCCCACACTGAGTGGGTGGAGACTGAAGTTAGGCCAGCTTGGCACTTGATGTAA
TTCTCCTTGGAATTTGCCCTTTTTGAGTTTGGATCTTGGTTCATTCTCAAGCCTCAGACAGTGGTTCAAA
GTTTTTTTCTTCCATTTCAGGTGTCGTGAGGTACCGGATCCTCTAGAGTCGACTCCGGAATAACTTCGTA
TAGGATACTTTATACGAAGTTATGCAGAATGGTAGCTGGATTGTAGCTGCTATTAGCAATATGAAACCTC
TTAATAACTTCGTATAGCATACATTATACGAAGTTATGGCGCGCCTTATTACTTGTACAGCTCGTCCATG
CCGCCGGTGGAGTGGCGGCCCTCGGCGCGTTCGTACTGTTCCACGATGGTGTAGTCCTCGTTGTGGGAGG
TGATGTCCAACTTGATGTTGACGTTGTAGGCGCCGGGCAGCTGCACGGGCTTCTTGGCCTTGTAGGTGGT
CTTGACCTCAGCGTCGTAGTGGCCGCCGTCCTTCAGCTTCAGCCTCTGCTTGATCTCGCCCTTCAGGGCG
CCGTCCTCGGGGTACATCCGCTCGGAGGAGGCCTCCCAGCCCATGGTCTTCTTCTGCATTACGGGGCCGT
CGGAGGGGAAGTTGGTGCCGCGCAGCTTCACCTTGTAGATGAACTCGCCGTCCTGCAGGGAGGAGTCCTG
GGTCACGGTCACCACGCCGCCGTCCTCGAAGTTCATCACGCGCTCCCACTTGAAGCCCTCGGGGAAGGAC
AGCTTCAAGTAGTCGGGGATGTCGGCGGGGTGCTTCACGTAGGCCTTGGAGCCGTACATGAACTGAGGGG
ACAGGATGTCCCAGGCGAAGGGCAGGGGGCCACCCTTGGTCACCTTCAGCTTGGCGGTCTGGGTGCCCTC
GTAGGGGCGGCCCTCGCCCTCGCCCTCGATCTCGAACTCGTGGCCGTTCACGGAGCCCTCCATGTGCACC
TTGAAGCGCATGAACTCCTTGATGATGGCCATGTTATCCTCCTCGCCCTTGCTCACCATTGGGCCAGGAT
TCTCCTCGACGTCACCGCATGTTAGCAGACTTCCTCTGCCCTCGACTTCCAGTTGGGTTCCGCTCAGTGC
CGCTGAATCTCTGTGTGAAGATAAGGTGTACATCCTCGATTCCTTCAAAGAGCTCTTCTTCTGCAGTGTC
TTCGGCCCACCTGACCGGCAGCAGGCAAATTTGCAATCAATGACCTGGTAAATAATTGGGTTGTACATGG
CAGCCGACTTGGCAAGCAGAGTTGGTACCACCGAAAATTGAATGGGAACGGAATCCGGCTGTCCAAAGGC
TGACCACACAGAGACCACGGCGTAGGGGATCCAAGCAATGAGGAATCCGGCACAGATCAGCATTGCCACC
TTGGTCAGCTTCATTTCAAGTATGTGGCTGTTCTGGATCCTGGTGTCATAGTGAGCAACTTCTTTGGTGG
ACGACTTGACTTTTAAAATAATTTTAACATAGGAGAACACAATCACTGCAGTTGGAAACAGGAGGCAAAA
GAAAAGAATGCTGAGAACAAAAGCCTGCCCAGCCACTGAAGCCTGCGCCAGCCACCAGTCCAGGGTGCAC
GAGGTCCCAAACGGCTCAGGAGCGTAGCTCCCCACACCAGCAAAAGGCACTGTAGCCCAGAACGTCGCAT
AGGCCCAGATTAGTGCCAGGCAGATAAAGGCATGGTGTCTCTTAAGCCAGGTACCATAAGCCAAGTGACA
GATTTTTAAGTATCTATCCAGGCTGACGGCTGTCATGGTAATAAGGCTCCCACAGCCAAAGAAGAAGCCA
GCCCATCCGTACCAGCGGCAGCCCATCCATCCAAAGATCCAGCGGTGAGAAAAGAAGGAAATGATACTGA
AGGGTTTTCCTACAACTGAGATGCCCAGATCACACACCGCTAAATTAACAGTCATTATCTCAGCGGGTCT
TAACTTCTTTTTCCGCTTTGAGGACATAAAGATAACATACCCGTTTCCCAGAGTTGAAAGAATCCCAATT
ACTGTCAAATAAAACCCCGCTATGATGTCAGCTTCTCTAGACAGCTTTGATGCAAAGGGGTCTTCCTGCT
GCACGTAGTGTGGGAGGTATTCTTCCTGAGAGGAGGAGTTGCAGTCCGATGCCATCCCACTCATGGTGGC
TAGCATAACTTCGTATAAAGTATCCTATACGAAGTTATTTGCCTTAACCCAGAAATTATCACTGTTATTC
TTTAGAATGGTGCAAAGAATAACTTCGTATAATGTATGCTATACGAAGTTATGAATTCGATATCAAGCTT
ATCGATAATCAACCTCTGGATTACAAAATTTGTGAAAGATTGACTGGTATTCTTAACTATGTTGCTCCTT
TTACGCTATGTGGATACGCTGCTTTAATGCCTTTGTATCATGCTATTGCTTCCCGTATGGCTTTCATTTT
CTCCTCCTTGTATAAATCCTGGTTGCTGTCTCTTTATGAGGAGTTGTGGCCCGTTGTCAGGCAACGTGGC
GTGGTGTGCACTGTGTTTGCTGACGCAACCCCCACTGGTTGGGGCATTGCCACCACCTGTCAGCTCCTTT
CCGGGACTTTCGCTTTCCCCCTCCCTATTGCCACGGCGGAACTCATCGCCGCCTGCCTTGCCCGCTGCTG
GACAGGGGCTCGGCTGTTGGGCACTGACAATTCCGTGGTGTTGTCGGGGAAATCATCGTCCTTTCCTTGG
CTGCTCGCCTATGTTGCCACCTGGATTCTGCGCGGGACGTCCTTCTGCTACGTCCCTTCGGCCCTCAATC
CAGCGGACCTTCCTTCCCGCGGCCTGCTGCCGGCTCTGCGGCCTCTTCCGCGTCTTCGCCTTCGCCCTCA
GACGAGTCGGATCTCCCTTTGGGCCGCCTCCCCGCATCGATACCGAGCGCTGCTCGAGAGATCTACGGGT
GGCATCCCTGTGACCCCTCCCCAGTGCCTCTCCTGGCCCTGGAAGTTGCCACTCCAGTGCCCACCAGCCT
TGTCCTAATAAAATTAAGTTGCATCATTTTGTCTGACTAGGTGTCCTTCTATAATATTATGGGGTGGAGG
GGGGTGGTATGGAGCAAGGGGCAAGTTGGGAAGACAACCTGTAGGGCCTGCGGGGTCTATTGGGAACCAA
GCTGGAGTGCAGTGGCACAATCTTGGCTCACTGCAATCTCCGCCTCCTGGGTTCAAGCGATTCTCCTGCC
TCAGCCTCCCGAGTTGTTGGGATTCCAGGCATGCATGACCAGGCTCAGCTAATTTTTGTTTTTTTGGTAG
AGACGGGGTTTCACCATATTGGCCAGGCTGGTCTCCAACTCCTAATCTCAGGTGATCTACCCACCTTGGC
CTCCCAAATTGCTGGGATTACAGGCGTGAACCACTGCTCCCTTCCCTGTCCTTCTGATTTTGTAGGTAAC
CACGTGCGGACCGAGCGGCCGCAGGAACCCCTAGTGATGGAGTTGGCCACTCCCTCTCTGCGCGCTCGCT
CGCTCACTGAGGCCGGGCGACCAAAGGTCGCCCGACGCCCGGGCTTTGCCCGGGCGGCCTCAGTGAGCGA
GCGAGCGCGCAGCTGCCTGCAGGGGCGCCTGATGCGGTATTTTCTCCTTACGCATCTGTGCGGTATTTCA
CACCGCATA
[95 nt withheld, positions 5540-5634]
T
[46 nt withheld, positions 5636-5681]
C
[141 nt withheld, positions 5683-5823]
CCTTTGACGTTGGAGTCCACGTTCTTT
[37 nt withheld, positions 5851-5887]
ACTCTATCTCGGGCTATTCTTTTGATTTATAAGGGATTTTGCCGATTTCGGTCTATTGGTTAAAAAATGA
GCTGATTTAACAAAAATTTAACGCGAATTTTAACAAAATATTAACGTTTACAATTTTATGGTGCACTCTC
AGTACAATCTGCTCTGATGCCGCATAGTTAAGCCAGCCCCGACACCCGCCAACACCCGCTGACGCGCCCT
GACGGGCTTGTCTGCTCCCGGCATCCGCTTACAGACAAGCTGTGACCGTCTCCGGGAGCTGCATGTGTCA
GAGGTTTTCACCGTCATCACCGAAACGCGCGAGACGAAAGGGCCTCGTGATACGCCTATTTTTATAGGTT
AATGTCATGATAATAATGGTTTCTTAGACGTCAGGTGGCACTTTTCGGGGAAATGTGCGCGGAACCCCTA
TTTGTTTATTTTTCTAAATACATTCAAATATGTATCCGCTCATGAGACAATAACCCTGATAAATGCTTCA
ATAATATTGAAAAAGGAAGAGTATGAGTATTCAACATTTCCGTGTCGCCCTTATTCCCTTTTTTGCGGCA
TTTTGCCTTCCTGTTTTTGCTCACCCAGAAACGCTGGTGAAAGTAAAAGATGCTGAAGATCAGTTGGGTG
CACGAGTGGGTTACATCGAACTGGATCTCAACAGCGGTAAGATCCTTGAGAGTTTTCGCCCCGAAGAACG
TTTTCCAATGATGAGCACTTTTAAAGTTCTGCTATGTGGCGCGGTATTATCCCGTATTGACGCCGGGCAA
GAGCAACTCGGTCGCCGCATACACTATTCTCAGAATGACTTGGTTGAGTACTCACCAGTCACAGAAAAGC
ATCTTACGGATGGCATGACAGTAAGAGAATTATGCAGTGCTGCCATAACCATGAGTGATAACACTGCGGC
CAACTTACTTCTGACAACGATCGGAGGACCGAAGGAGCTAACCGCTTTTTTGCACAACATGGGGGATCAT
GTAACTCGCCTTGATCGTTGGGAACCGGAGCTGAATGAAGCCATACCAAACGACGAGCGTGACACCACGA
TGCCTGTAGCAATGGCAACAACGTTGCGCAAACTATTAACTGGCGAACTACTTACTCTAGCTTCCCGGCA
ACAATTAATAGACTGGATGGAGGCGGATAAAGTTGCAGGACCACTTCTGCGCTCGGCCCTTCCGGCTGGC
TGGTTTATTGCTGATAAATCTGGAGCCGGTGAGCGTGGGTCTCGCGGTATCATTGCAGCACTGGGGCCAG
ATGGTAAGCCCTCCCGTATCGTAGTTATCTACACGACGGGGAGTCAGGCAACTATGGATGAACGAAATAG
ACAGATCGCTGAGATAGGTGCCTCACTGATTAAGCATTGGTAACTGTCAGACCAAGTTTACTCATATATA
CTTTAGATTGATTTAAAACTTCATTTTTAATTTAAAAGGATCTAGGTGAAGATCCTTTTTGATAATCTCA
TGACCAAAATCCCTTAACGTGAGTTTTCGTTCCACTGAGCGTCAGACCCCGTAGAAAAGATCAAAGGATC
TTC
